>Addgene plasmid #44033 | pcDNA-HA-hTRAF3 1-448 | addgene full sequence | sequence record 349392 | Addgene NGS Result
GTGATGCGGTTTTGGCAGTACATCAATGGGCGTGGATAGCGGTTTGACTCACGGGGATTTCCAAGTCTCC
ACCCCATTGACGTCAATGGGAGTTTGTTTTGGCACCAAAATCAACGGGACTTTCCAAAATGTCGTAACAA
CTCCGCCCCATTGACGCAAATGGGCGGTAGGCGTGTACGGTGGGAGGTCTATATAAGCAGAGCTCTCTGG
CTAACTAGAGAACCCACTGCTTACTGGCTTATCGAAATTAATACGACTCACTATAGGGAGACCCAAGCTG
GCTAGCGTTTAAACTTAAGCTTGGTACCGATATCATGGCCTACCCTTATGATGTGCCAGATTATGCCTCT
CCCGAATTCACCATGGAGTCGAGTAAAAAGATGGACTCTCCTGGCGCGCTGCAGACTAACCCGCCGCTAA
AGCTGCACACTGACCGCAGTGCTGGGACGCCAGTTTTTGTCCCTGAACAAGGAGGTTACAAGGAAAAGTT
TGTGAAGACCGTGGAGGACAAGTACAAGTGTGAGAAGTGCCACCTGGTGCTGTGCAGCCCGAAGCAGACC
GAGTGTGGGCACCGCTTCTGCGAGAGCTGCATGGCGGCCCTGCTGAGCTCTTCAAGTCCAAAATGTACAG
CGTGTCAAGAGAGCATCGTTAAAGATAAGGTGTTTAAGGATAATTGCTGCAAGAGAGAAATTCTGGCTCT
TCAGATCTATTGTCGGAATGAAAGCAGAGGTTGTGCAGAGCAGTTAATGCTGGGACATCTGCTGGTGCAT
TTAAAAAATGATTGCCATTTTGAAGAACTTCCATGTGTGCGTCCTGACTGCAAAGAAAAGGTCTTGAGGA
AAGACCTGCGAGACCACGTGGAGAAGGCGTGTAAATACCGGGAAGCCACATGCAGCCACTGCAAGAGTCA
GGTTCCGATGATCGCGCTGCAGAAACACGAAGACACCGACTGTCCCTGCGTGGTGGTGTCCTGCCCTCAC
AAGTGCAGCGTCCAGACTCTCCTGAGGAGCGAGTTGAGTGCACACTTGTCAGAGTGTGTCAATGCCCCCA
GCACCTGTAGTTTTAAGCGCTATGGCTGCGTTTTTCAGGGGACAAACCAGCAGATCAAGGCCCACGAGGC
CAGCTCCGCCGTGCAGCACGTCAACCTGCTGAAGGAGTGGAGCAACTCGCTCGAAAAGAAGGATTCCTTG
TTGCAGAATGAAAGTGTAGAAAAAAACAAGAGCATACAAAGTTTGCACAATCAGATATGTAGCTTTGAAA
TTGAAATTGAGAGACAAAAGGAAATGCTTCGAAATAATGAATCCAAAATCCTTCATTTACAGCGAGTGAT
AGACAGCCAAGCAGAGAAACTGAAGGAGCTTGACAAGGAGATCCGGCCCTTCCGGCAGAACTGGGAGGAA
GCAGACAGCATGAAGAGCAGCGTGGAGTCCCTCCAGAACCGCGTGACCGAGCTGGAGAGCGTGGACAAGA
GCGCGGGGCAAGTGGCTCGGAACACAGGCCTGCTGGAGTCCCAGCTGAGCCGGCATGACCAGATGCTGGG
TGTGCACGACATCCGCCTAGCCGACATGGACCTGCGCTTCCAGGTCCTGGAGACCGCCAGCTACAATGGA
GTGCTCATCTGGAAGATTCGCGACTACAAGCGGCGGAAGCAGGAGGCCGTCATGGGGAAGACCCTGTCCC
TTTACAGCCAGCCTTTCTACACTGGTTAACTCGAGAAGCTTTGGACTTCTTAATCTAGAGGGCCCTTCGA
AGGTAAGCCTATCCCTAACCCTCTCCTCGGTCTCGATTCTACGCGTACCGGTCATCATCACCATCACCAT
TGAGTTTAAACCCGCTGATCAGCCTCGACTGTGCCTTCTAGTTGCCAGCCATCTGTTGTTTGCCCCTCCC
CCGTGCCTTCCTTGACCCTGGAAGGTGCCACTCCCACTGTCCTTTCCTAATAAAATGAGGAAATTGCATC
GCATTGTCTGAGTAGGTGTCATTCTATTCTGGGGGGTGGGGTGGGGCAGGACAGCAAGGGGGAGGATTGG
GAAGACAATAGCAGGCATGCTGGGGATGCGGTGGGCTCTATGGCTTCTGAGGCGGAAAGAACCAGCTGGG
GCTCTAGGGGGTATCCCC
[124 nt withheld, positions 2119-2242]
C
[91 nt withheld, positions 2244-2334]
A
[49 nt withheld, positions 2336-2384]
CCTTTGACGTTGGAGTCCACGTTCTTT
[37 nt withheld, positions 2412-2448]
ACCCTATCTCGGTCTATTCTTTTGATTTATAAGGGATTTTGCCGATTTCGGCCTATTGGTTAAAAAATGA
GCTGATTTAACAAAAATTTAACGCGAATTAATTCTGTGGAATGTGTGTCAGTTAGGGTGTGGAAAGTCCC
CAGGCTCCCCAGCAGGCAGAAGTATGCAAAGCATGCATCTCAATTAGTCAGCAACCAGGTGTGGAAAGTC
CCCAGGCTCCCCAGCAGGCAGAAGTATGCAAAGCATGCATCTCAATTAGTCAGCAACCATAGTCCCGCCC
CTAACTCCGCCCATCCCGCCCCTAACTCCGCCCAGTTCCGCCCATTCTCCGCCCCATGGCTGACTAATTT
TTTTTATTTATGCAGAGGCCGAGGCCGCCTCTGCCTCTGAGCTATTCCAGAAGTAGTGAGGAGGCTTTTT
TGGAGGCCTAGGCTTTTGCAAAAAGCTCCCGGGAGCTTGTATATCCATTTTCGGATCTGATCAGCACGTG
TTGACAATTAATCATCGGCATAGTATATCGGCATAGTATAATACGACAAGGTGAGGAACTAAACCATGGC
CAAGCCTTTGTCTCAAGAAGAATCCACCCTCATTGAAAGAGCAACGGCTACAATCAACAGCATCCCCATC
TCTGAAGACTACAGCGTCGCCAGCGCAGCTCTCTCTAGCGACGGCCGCATCTTCACTGGTGTCAATGTAT
ATCATTTTACTGGGGGACCTTGTGCAGAACTCGTGGTGCTGGGCACTGCTGCTGCTGCGGCAGCTGGCAA
CCTGACTTGTATCGTCGCGATCGGAAATGAGAACAGGGGCATCTTGAGCCCCTGCGGACGGTGCCGACAG
GTGCTTCTCGATCTGCATCCTGGGATCAAAGCCATAGTGAAGGACAGTGATGGACAGCCGACGGCAGTTG
GGATTCGTGAATTGCTGCCCTCTGGTTATGTGTGGGAGGGCTAAGCACTTCGTGGCCGAGGAGCAGGACT
GACACGTGCTACGAGATTTCGATTCCACCGCCGCCTTCTATGAAAGGTTGGGCTTCGGAATCGTTTTCCG
GGACGCCGGCTGGATGATCCTCCAGCGCGGGGATCTCATGCTGGAGTTCTTCGCCCACCCCAACTTGTTT
ATTGCAGCTTATAATGGTTACAAATAAAGCAATAGCATCACAAATTTCACAAATAAAGCATTTTTTTCAC
TGCATTCTAGTTGTGGTTTGTCCAAACTCATCAATGTATCTTATCATGTCTGTATACCGTCGACCTCTAG
CTAGAGCTTGGCGTAATCATGGTCATAGCTGTTTCCTGTGTGAAATTGTTATCCGCTCACAATTCCACAC
AACATACGAGCCGGAAGCATAAAGTGTAAAGCCTGGGGTGCCTAATGAGTGAGCTAACTCACATTAATTG
CGTTGCGCTCACTGCCCGCTTTCCAGTCGGGAAACCTGTCGTGCCAGCTGCATTAATGAATCGGCCAACG
CGCGGGGAGAGGCGGTTTGCGTATTGGGCGCTCTTCCGCTTCCTCGCTCACTGACTCGCTGCGCTCGGTC
GTTCGGCTGCGGCGAGCGGTATCAGCTCACTCAAAGGCGGTAATACGGTTATCCACAGAATCAGGGGATA
ACGCAGGAAAGAACATGTGAGCAAAAGGCCAGCAAAAGGCCAGGAACCGTAAAAAGGCCGCGTTGCTGGC
GTTTTTCCATAGGCTCCGCCCCCCTGACGAGCATCACAAAAATCGACGCTCAAGTCAGAGGTGGCGAAAC
CCGACAGGACTATAAAGATACCAGGCGTTTCCCCCTGGAAGCTCCCTCGTGCGCTCTCCTGTTCCGACCC
TGCCGCTTACCGGATACCTGTCCGCCTTTCTCCCTTCGGGAAGCGTGGCGCTTTCTCATAGCTCACGCTG
TAGGTATCTCAGTTCGGTGTAGGTCGTTCGCTCCAAGCTGGGCTGTGTGCACGAACCCCCCGTTCAGCCC
GACCGCTGCGCCTTATCCGGTAACTATCGTCTTGAGTCCAACCCGGTAAGACACGACTTATCGCCACTGG
CAGCAGCCACTGGTAACAGGATTAGCAGAGCGAGGTATGTAGGCGGTGCTACAGAGTTCTTGAAGTGGTG
GCCTAACTACGGCTACACTAGAAGAACAGTATTTGGTATCTGCGCTCTGCTGAAGCCAGTTACCTTCGGA
AAAAGAGTTGGTAGCTCTTGATCCGGCAAACAAACCACCGCTGGTAGCGGTGGTTTTTTTGTTTGCAAGC
AGCAGATTACGCGCAGAAAAAAAGGATCTCAAGAAGATCCTTTGATCTTTTCTACGGGGTCTGACGCTCA
GTGGAACGAAAACTCACGTTAAGGGATTTTGGTCATGAGATTATCAAAAAGGATCTTCACCTAGATCCTT
TTAAATTAAAAATGAAGTTTTAAATCAATCTAAAGTATATATGAGTAAACTTGGTCTGACAGTTACCAAT
GCTTAATCAGTGAGGCACCTATCTCAGCGATCTGTCTATTTCGTTCATCCATAGTTGCCTGACTCCCCGT
CGTGTAGATAACTACGATACGGGAGGGCTTACCATCTGGCCCCAGTGCTGCAATGATACCGCGAGACCCA
CGCTCACCGGCTCCAGATTTATCAGCAATAAACCAGCCAGCCGGAAGGGCCGAGCGCAGAAGTGGTCCTG
CAACTTTATCCGCCTCCATCCAGTCTATTAATTGTTGCCGGGAAGCTAGAGTAAGTAGTTCGCCAGTTAA
TAGTTTGCGCAACGTTGTTGCCATTGCTACAGGCATCGTGGTGTCACGCTCGTCGTTTGGTATGGCTTCA
TTCAGCTCCGGTTCCCAACGATCAAGGCGAGTTACATGATCCCCCATGTTGTGCAAAAAAGCGGTTAGCT
CCTTCGGTCCTCCGATCGTTGTCAGAAGTAAGTTGGCCGCAGTGTTATCACTCATGGTTATGGCAGCACT
GCATAATTCTCTTACTGTCATGCCATCCGTAAGATGCTTTTCTGTGACTGGTGAGTACTCAACCAAGTCA
TTCTGAGAATAGTGTATGCGGCGACCGAGTTGCTCTTGCCCGGCGTCAATACGGGATAATACCGCGCCAC
ATAGCAGAACTTTAAAAGTGCTCATCATTGGAAAACGTTCTTCGGGGCGAAAACTCTCAAGGATCTTACC
GCTGTTGAGATCCAGTTCGATGTAACCCACTCGTGCACCCAACTGATCTTCAGCATCTTTTACTTTCACC
AGCGTTTCTGGGTGAGCAAAAACAGGAAGGCAAAATGCCGCAAAAAAGGGAATAAGGGCGACACGGAAAT
GTTGAATACTCATACTCTTCCTTTTTCAATATTATTGAAGCATTTATCAGGGTTATTGTCTCATGAGCGG
ATACATATTTGAATGTATTTAGAAAAATAAACAAATAGGGGTTCCGCGCACATTTCCCCGAAAAGTGCCA
CCTGACGTCGACGGATCGGGAGATCTCCCGATCCCCTATGGTGCACTCTCAGTACAATCTGCTCTGATGC
CGCATAGTTAAGCCAGTATCTGCTCCCTGCTTGTGTGTTGGAGGTCGCTGAGTAGTGCGCGAGCAAAATT
TAAGCTACAACAAGGCAAGGCTTGACCGACAATTGCATGAAGAATCTGCTTAGGGTTAGGCGTTTTGCGC
TGCTTCGCGATGTACGGGCCAGATATACGCGTTGACATTGATTATTGACTAGTTATTAATAGTAATCAAT
TACGGGGTCATTAGTTCATAGCCCATATATGGAGTTCCGCGTTACATAACTTACGGTAAATGGCCCGCCT
GGCTGACCGCCCAACGACCCCCGCCCATTGACGTCAATAATGACGTATGTTCCCATAGTAACGCCAATAG
GGACTTTCCATTGACGTCAATGGGTGGAGTATTTACGGTAAACTGCCCACTTGGCAGTACATCAAGTGTA
TCATATGCCAAGTACGCCCCCTATTGACGTCAATGACGGTAAATGGCCCGCCTGGCATTATGCCCAGTAC
ATGACCTTATGGGACTTTCCTACTTGGCAGTACATCTACGTATTAGTCATCGCTATTACCATG
Features (pLannotate 1.2.2; 23 found; start..end, strand, type, name):
      1..204     +  promoter       CMV promoter: human cytomegalovirus (CMV) immediate early promoter
    200..233     +  LTR            5' LTR (truncated) (fragment): truncated 5' long terminal repeat (LTR) from HIV-1
    249..267     +  promoter       T7 promoter: promoter for bacteriophage T7 RNA polymerase
    363..1706    +  CDS            TRAF3 (fragment): TRAF3_HUMAN - Also known as CAP1, CRAF1. Experimental evidence at protein level: Swiss-Prot protein existence level 1. Regulates pathways leading to the activation of NF-kappa-B and MAP kinases, and plays a central role in the regulation of B-cell survival. Part of signaling pathways leading to the production of cytokines and interferon. Required for normal antibody isotype switching from IgM to IgG. Plays a role T-cell dependent immune responses. Plays a role in the regulation of antiviral responses. Is an essential constituent of several E3 ubiquitin-protein ligase complexes. May have E3 ubi
   1752..1793    +  CDS            V5 tag: epitope tag from simian virus 5
   1849..2073    +  polyA_signal   bGH poly(A) signal: bovine growth hormone polyadenylation signal
   2077..2098    +  promoter       SV40 promoter (fragment): SV40 enhancer and early promoter
   2119..2547    +  rep_origin     f1 ori (sequence partly withheld): f1 bacteriophage origin of replication; arrow indicates direction of (+) strand synthesis
   2561..2890    +  promoter       SV40 promoter: SV40 enhancer and early promoter
   2938..2985    +  promoter       EM7 promoter: synthetic bacterial promoter&nbsp
   3004..3402    +  CDS            BSD: blasticidin S deaminase; Aspergillus terreus BSD; confers resistance to blasticidin
   3403..3430    +  CDS            BleoR (fragment): antibiotic-binding protein; Sh ble from Streptoalloteichus hindustanus; confers resistance to bleomycin, phleomycin, and Zeocin™
   3440..3565    +  CDS            ble (fragment): BLE_KLEPN - Experimental evidence at protein level: Swiss-Prot protein existence level 1. Binding protein with a strong affinity to the bleomycin family of antibiotics. Binds to CL990; an antimitotic-antibiotic compound. From Klebsiella pneumoniae.
   3560..3681    +  polyA_signal   SV40 poly(A) signal: SV40 polyadenylation signal
   3754..3770    -  protein_bind   lac operator: The lac repressor binds to the lac operator to inhibit transcription in E. coli. This inhibition can be relieved by adding lactose or isopropyl-β-D-thiogalactopyranoside (IPTG). lac repressor encoded by lacI
   3778..3808    -  promoter       lac promoter: promoter for the E. coli lac operon
   3823..3844    -  protein_bind   CAP binding site: CAP binding activates transcription in the presence of cAMP. E. coli catabolite activator protein
   3857..3949    -  CDS            lacI (fragment): lac repressor; lacI; The lac repressor binds to the lac operator to inhibit transcription in E. coli. This inhibition can be relieved by adding lactose or isopropyl-β-D-thiogalactopyranoside (IPTG).
   4132..4720    -  rep_origin     ori: high-copy-number ColE1/pMB1/pBR322/pUC origin of replication
   4891..5751    -  CDS            AmpR: β-lactamase; bla; confers resistance to ampicillin, carbenicillin, and related antibiotics
   5752..5856    -  promoter       AmpR promoter: bla
   5915..5967    -  misc_feature   bom (fragment): basis of mobility region from pBR322
   6122..6501    +  enhancer       CMV enhancer: human cytomegalovirus immediate early enhancer
