[The description below was written by a language model from this plasmid's Addgene catalogue record and pLannotate feature annotations shown in this document.]
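Description:
pcDNA-HA-hTRAF3 1-448 is a mammalian expression plasmid encoding a C-terminally truncated form of human TNF receptor-associated factor 3 (TRAF3), residues 1-448, fused at its N terminus to a single HA epitope tag. The backbone, pcDNA-HA, is described as a pcDNA3.1 derivative into which an initiation codon and the HA tag were inserted, with the TRAF3 fragment cloned between EcoRI and XhoI sites that remain intact. Transcription is driven by the CMV immediate-early enhancer/promoter and terminated by the bovine growth hormone polyadenylation signal. A T7 promoter lies upstream of the insert. The depositor notes that the coding sequence differs from the reference protein by V274D and S393G substitutions. The plasmid is maintained in E. coli through a high-copy ColE1/pUC-type origin with ampicillin resistance, and it also carries an f1 origin.

The catalogue and the sequence-derived annotation disagree on the mammalian selection marker. The catalogue lists neomycin (G418) selection, but the feature table from the full sequencing result finds an SV40 promoter/EM7 promoter cassette driving blasticidin S deaminase, followed by short bleomycin-resistance fragments and the SV40 poly(A) signal, with no neomycin resistance gene annotated. The annotation also shows a V5 tag downstream of the TRAF3 fragment. The record does not say whether this tag is in frame or translated. The small HA tag itself was not called by the annotation software.

TRAF3 regulates NF-κB and MAP kinase signalling, and the associated publication concerns TRAF3-induced degradation of the NF-κB-inducing kinase. This truncation is therefore likely one of a deletion series for mapping the TRAF3 regions needed for that activity, with the HA tag allowing detection or immunoprecipitation in transfected cells.
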