Addgene plasmid #44033: pcDNA-HA-hTRAF3 1-448
Depositing lab: Shao-Cong Sun. Depositing organization: Pennsylvania State University, College of Medicine. Publication: Regulation of the NF-kappaB-inducing kinase by tumor necrosis factor receptor-associated factor 3-induced degradation. Liao G, Zhang M, Harhaj EW, Sun SC. J Biol Chem. 2004 Jun 18;279(25):26243-50. Epub 2004 Apr 14. 10.1074/jbc.M403286200 PubMed 15084608.
Backbone
  Vector backbone: pcDNA-HA
  Backbone manufacturer: Shao-Cong Sun
  Vector type: Mammalian Expression
  Selectable markers: Neomycin (select with G418)
Growth in bacteria
  Bacterial resistance: Ampicillin, 100 μg/mL
  Growth temperature: 37°C
  Growth strain: DH5alpha
  Copy number: Unknown
Gene/Insert
  Gene/Insert name: TNF receptor-associated factor 3 (alt name: TRAF3)
  Species: H. sapiens (human)
  Mutation: Contains amino acids 1-448; V274D and S393G
  Entrez Gene: TRAF3 (a.k.a. CAP-1, CAP1, CD40bp, CRAF1, IIAE5, LAP1, RNF118)
  Tag / fusion protein: 1xHA (N terminal on backbone)
  Cloning method: Restriction Enzyme; 5′ cloning site EcoRI (not destroyed); 3′ cloning site XhoI (not destroyed)
  Sequencing primers: 5′ CMV-F; 3′ BGH-Rev
Terms and licenses: Academic/Nonprofit Terms; Industry Terms: Not Available to Industry
Depositor comments: pCDNA-HA backbone: Inserted influenza hemagglutinin (HA) epitope tag (YPYDVPDYA) with the translation initiation codon (ATG) into pcDNA3.1 vector (Invitrogen); described in Harhaj, et al. (1999) JBC, 274, 22911–22914. Please note that the hTRAF3 insert in this plasmid contains V274D and S393G mutations when compared to GenBank entry NP_663777.1
How to cite: pcDNA-HA-hTRAF3 1-448 was a gift from Shao-Cong Sun (Addgene plasmid # 44033 ; http://n2t.net/addgene:44033 ; RRID:Addgene_44033)
