>Addgene plasmid #44033 | pcDNA-HA-hTRAF3 1-448 | addgene partial sequence | sequence record 60886 | CMV-F 5'-CGCAAATGGGCGGTAGGCGTG-3'
ACTAGAGAACCCACTGCTTACTGGCTTATCGAAATTAATACGACTCACTATAGGGAGACCCAAGCTGGCT
AGCGTTTAAACTTAAGCTTGGTACCGATATCATGGCCTACCCTTATGATGTGCCAGATTATGCCTCTCCC
GAATTCACCATGGAGTCGAGTAAAAAGATGGACTCTCCTGGCGCGCTGCAGACTAACCCGCCGCTAAAGC
TGCACACTGACCGCAGTGCTGGGACGCCAGTTTTTGTCCCTGAACAAGGAGGTTACAAGGAAAAGTTTGT
GAAGACCGTGGAGGACAAGTACAAGTGTGAGAAGTGCCACCTGGTGCTGTGCAGCCCGAAGCAGACCGAG
TGTGGGCACCGCTTCTGCGAGAGCTGCATGGCGGCCCTGCTGAGCTCTTCAAGTCCAAAATGTACAGCGT
GTCAAGAGAGCATCGTTAAAGATAAGGTGTTTAAGGATAATTGCTGCAAGAGAGAAATTCTGGCTCTTCA
GATCTATTGTCGGAATGAAAGCAGAGGTTGTGCAGAGCAGTTAATGCTGGGACATCTGCTGGTGCATTTA
AAAAATGATTGCCATTTTGAAGAACTTCCATGTGTGCGTCCTGACTGCAAAGAAAAGGTCTTGAGGAAAG
ACCTGCGAGACCACGTGGAGAAGGCGTGTAAATACCGGGAAGCCACATGCAGCCACTGCAAGAGTCAGGT
TCCGATGATCGCGCTGCAGAAACACGAAGACACCGACTGTCCCTGCGTGGTGGTGTCCTGCCCTCACAAG
TGCAGCGTCCAGACTCTCCTGAGGAGCGAGTTGAGTGCACACTTGTCAGAGTGTGTCAATGCCCCCAGCA
CCTGTAGTTTTAAGCGCTATGGCTGCGTTTTTCAGGGGACAAACCAGCAGATCAAGGCC
