>Addgene plasmid #44033 | pcDNA-HA-hTRAF3 1-448 | addgene partial sequence | sequence record 61281 | BGH_rev
GGTGATGATGACCGGTACGCGTAGAATCGAGACCGAGGAGAGGGTTAGGGATAGGCTTACCTTCGAAGGG
CCCTCTAGATTAAGAAGTCCAAAGCTTCTCGAGTTAACCAGTGTAGAAAGGCTGGCTGTAAAGGGACAGG
GTCTTCCCCATGACGGCCTCCTGCTTCCGCCGCTTGTAGTCGCGAATCTTCCAGATGAGCACTCCATTGT
AGCTGGCGGTCTCCAGGACCTGGAAGCGCAGGTCCATGTCGGCTAGGCGGATGTCGTGCACACCCAGCAT
CTGGTCATGCCGGCTCAGCTGGGACTCCAGCAGGCCTGTGTTCCGAGCCACTTGCCCCGCGCTCTTGTCC
ACGCTCTCCAGCTCGGTCACGCGGTTCTGGAGGGACTCCACGCTGCTCTTCATGCTGTCTGCTTCCTCCC
AGTTCTGCCGGAAGGGCCGGATCTCCTTGTCAAGCTCCTTCAGTTTCTCTGCTTGGCTGTCTATCACTCG
CTGTAAATGAAGGATTTTGGATTCATTATTTCGAAGCATTTCCTTTTGTCTCTCAATTTCAATTTCAAAG
CTACATATCTGATTGTGCAAACTTTGTATGCTCTTGTTTTTTTCTACACTTTCATTCTGCAACAAGGAAT
CCTTCTTTTCGAGCGAGTTGCTCCACTCCTTCAGCAGGTTGACGTGCTGCACGGCGGAGCTGGCCTCGTG
GGCCTTGATCTGCTGGTTTGTCCCCTGAAAAACGCAGCCATAGCGCTTAAAACTACAGGTGCTGGGGGCA
TTGACACAC
